Addgene plasmid #112328: pATF1-donor
Purpose: CRISPR donor plasmid to tag human transcription factor ATF1 with GFP
Depositing lab: Kevin White. Depositing organization: University of Chicago.
Backbone
  Vector backbone: pCR Blunt TOPO
  Backbone manufacturer: Invitrogen
  Vector type: CRISPR
Growth in bacteria
  Bacterial resistance: Kanamycin, 50 μg/mL
  Growth temperature: 37°C
  Growth strain: DH5alpha
  Copy number: High Copy
Gene/Insert
  Gene/Insert name: ATF1 homology arms flanking EGFP-IRES-Neo cassette
  Species: H. sapiens (human)
  Mutation: hg38:12:50819876:T>A, hg38:12:50819888:T>C, hg38:12:50819972:A>C, hg38:12:50819974:C>A, hg38:12:50819975:T>C
  Entrez Gene: ATF1 (a.k.a. EWS-ATF1, FUS/ATF-1, TREB36)
  Cloning method: Gibson Cloning
  Sequencing primers: 5′ M13pUC-rev; 3′ M13pUC-fwd
Terms and licenses: Academic/Nonprofit Terms; Industry Terms: Not Available to Industry
Depositor comments: Cloning source: Random Male Blood. Use with plasmid pATF1.1.0-gDNA.
How to cite: pATF1-donor was a gift from Kevin White (Addgene plasmid # 112328 ; http://n2t.net/addgene:112328 ; RRID:Addgene_112328)
