[The description below was written by a language model from this plasmid's Addgene catalogue record and pLannotate feature annotations shown in this document.]
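Description:
pATF1-donor is a homology-directed repair template for CRISPR-mediated knock-in, built in the Invitrogen pCR Blunt TOPO cloning backbone and designed to tag the endogenous human transcription factor ATF1 with GFP. In E. coli it replicates from a high-copy ColE1/pUC-type origin and is selected with kanamycin through the backbone Tn5 aminoglycoside phosphotransferase gene. The feature table also shows the usual remnants of this backbone: a bleomycin/Zeocin resistance gene, the lac promoter/operator with lacZα and ccdB fragments interrupted by the cloning site, and flanking SP6 and T7 promoters.

The insert, assembled by Gibson cloning from human genomic DNA, consists of ATF1 homology arms flanking an EGFP-IRES-Neo cassette. The annotation places a coding fragment just upstream of the tag that was matched to the related bZIP protein CREM; given the catalogue description, this most likely represents the terminal ATF1 coding exon within the 5′ arm, although the table does not label it as such. It is followed by a short TEV-site-like fragment, an S-Tag, EGFP, an EMCV IRES and a second NeoR gene. No separate mammalian promoter is annotated, which is consistent with the fusion and the IRES-driven neomycin marker being expressed from the native ATF1 locus after correct integration, allowing G418 selection of tagged cells. The 3′ arm is not annotated.

Five single-nucleotide changes relative to hg38 are recorded in the arms; the record does not state their purpose. The depositor indicates the donor is used with the companion guide RNA plasmid pATF1.1.0-gDNA.
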