Features (pLannotate 1.2.2; 20 found; start..end, strand, type, name):
     71..89      -  promoter       T7 promoter: promoter for bacteriophage T7 RNA polymerase
     92..239     +  CDS            lacZα (fragment): LacZα fragment of β-galactosidase; lacZ fragment
    249..552     +  CDS            ccdB (fragment): CcdB, a bacterial toxin that poisons DNA gyrase; ccdB; Plasmids containing the ccdB gene cannot be propagated in standard E. coli strains.
    600..869     +  CDS            tnpA (fragment): TN5P_ECOLX - Also known as tnp. Experimental evidence at protein level: Swiss-Prot protein existence level 1. Mediates transposition of transposon Tn5 by a 'cut and paste' mechanism. First, the monomeric transposase binds the 19 bp inverted DNA repeats flanking the transposon. Then, dimerization of the DNA- bound transposase creates a synaptic DNA complex. After nicking of the first DNA strand, excision of the transposon proceeds through a series of intermediates. The transposase then mediates the insertion of the transposon at a new site by strand transfer. The activity of the wild- type tran
    901..1695    +  CDS            NeoR/KanR: aminoglycoside phosphotransferase from Tn5; aph(3')-II (or nptII); confers resistance to neomycin, kanamycin, and G418 (Geneticin®)
   1716..1767    -  misc_feature   bom (fragment): basis of mobility region from pBR322
   1794..1882    +  promoter       AmpR promoter (fragment): bla
   1902..2276    +  CDS            BleoR: antibiotic-binding protein; Sh ble from Streptoalloteichus hindustanus; confers resistance to bleomycin, phleomycin, and Zeocin™
   2414..3002    +  rep_origin     ori: high-copy-number ColE1/pMB1/pBR322/pUC origin of replication
   3185..3277    +  CDS            lacI (fragment): lac repressor; lacI; The lac repressor binds to the lac operator to inhibit transcription in E. coli. This inhibition can be relieved by adding lactose or isopropyl-β-D-thiogalactopyranoside (IPTG).
   3290..3311    +  protein_bind   CAP binding site: CAP binding activates transcription in the presence of cAMP. E. coli catabolite activator protein
   3326..3356    +  promoter       lac promoter: promoter for the E. coli lac operon
   3364..3380    +  protein_bind   lac operator: The lac repressor binds to the lac operator to inhibit transcription in E. coli. This inhibition can be relieved by adding lactose or isopropyl-β-D-thiogalactopyranoside (IPTG). lac repressor encoded by lacI
   3422..3440    +  promoter       SP6 promoter: promoter for bacteriophage SP6 RNA polymerase
   4171..4401    +  CDS            CREM (fragment): CREM_HUMAN - Experimental evidence at protein level: Swiss-Prot protein existence level 1. [Isoform 6]: May play a role in the regulation of the circadian clock: acts as a transcriptional repressor of the core circadian component PER1 by directly binding to cAMP response elements in its promoter. From Homo sapiens (Human).
   4422..4442    +  CDS            capTEV™ (fragment): composite tag for in vivo biotinylation, TEV protease cleavage, and 6xHis tagging
   4456..4500    +  CDS            S-Tag: affinity and epitope tag derived from pancreatic ribonuclease A
   4591..5310    +  CDS            EGFP: the original enhanced GFP (Yang et al., 1996) mammalian codon-optimized
   5348..5933    +  misc_feature   IRES2: internal ribosome entry site (IRES) of the encephalomyocarditis virus (EMCV)
   6015..6818    +  CDS            NeoR/KanR: aminoglycoside phosphotransferase from Tn5; aph(3')-II (or nptII); confers resistance to neomycin, kanamycin, and G418 (Geneticin®)
>Addgene plasmid #112328 | pATF1-donor | depositor full sequence | sequence record 211719 | Full Sequence
AAGGGCGAATTCTGCAGATATCCATCACACTGGCGGCCGCTCGAGCATGCATCTAGAGGGCCCAATTCGC
CCTATAGTGAGTCGTATTACAATTCACTGGCCGTCGTTTTACAACGTCGTGACTGGGAAAACCCTGGCGT
TACCCAACTTAATCGCCTTGCAGCACATCCCCCTTTCGCCAGCTGGCGTAATAGCGAAGAGGCCCGCACC
GATCGCCCTTCCCAACAGTTGCGCAGCCTATACGTACGGCAGTTTAAGGTTTACACCTATAAAAGAGAGA
GCCGTTATCGTCTGTTTGTGGATGTACAGAGTGATATTATTGACACGCCGGGGCGACGGATGGTGATCCC
CCTGGCCAGTGCACGTCTGCTGTCAGATAAAGTCTCCCGTGAACTTTACCCGGTGGTGCATATCGGGGAT
GAAAGCTGGCGCATGATGACCACCGATATGGCCAGTGTGCCGGTCTCCGTTATCGGGGAAGAAGTGGCTG
ATCTCAGCCACCGCGAAAATGACATCAAAAACGCCATTAACCTGATGTTCTGGGGAATATAAATGTCAGG
CATGAGATTATCAAAAAGGATCTTCACCTAGATCCTTTTCACGTAGAAAGCCAGTCCGCAGAAACGGTGC
TGACCCCGGATGAATGTCAGCTACTGGGCTATCTGGACAAGGGAAAACGCAAGCGCAAAGAGAAAGCAGG
TAGCTTGCAGTGGGCTTACATGGCGATAGCTAGACTGGGCGGTTTTATGGACAGCAAGCGAACCGGAATT
GCCAGCTGGGGCGCCCTCTGGTAAGGTTGGGAAGCCCTGCAAAGTAAACTGGATGGCTTTCTCGCCGCCA
AGGATCTGATGGCGCAGGGGATCAAGCTCTGATCAAGAGACAGGATGAGGATCGTTTCGCATGATTGAAC
AAGATGGATTGCACGCAGGTTCTCCGGCCGCTTGGGTGGAGAGGCTATTCGGCTATGACTGGGCACAACA
GACAATCGGCTGCTCTGATGCCGCCGTGTTCCGGCTGTCAGCGCAGGGGCGCCCGGTTCTTTTTGTCAAG
ACCGACCTGTCCGGTGCCCTGAATGAACTGCAAGACGAGGCAGCGCGGCTATCGTGGCTGGCCACGACGG
GCGTTCCTTGCGCAGCTGTGCTCGACGTTGTCACTGAAGCGGGAAGGGACTGGCTGCTATTGGGCGAAGT
GCCGGGGCAGGATCTCCTGTCATCTCACCTTGCTCCTGCCGAGAAAGTATCCATCATGGCTGATGCAATG
CGGCGGCTGCATACGCTTGATCCGGCTACCTGCCCATTCGACCACCAAGCGAAACATCGCATCGAGCGAG
CACGTACTCGGATGGAAGCCGGTCTTGTCGATCAGGATGATCTGGACGAAGAGCATCAGGGGCTCGCGCC
AGCCGAACTGTTCGCCAGGCTCAAGGCGAGCATGCCCGACGGCGAGGATCTCGTCGTGACCCATGGCGAT
GCCTGCTTGCCGAATATCATGGTGGAAAATGGCCGCTTTTCTGGATTCATCGACTGTGGCCGGCTGGGTG
TGGCGGACCGCTATCAGGACATAGCGTTGGCTACCCGTGATATTGCTGAAGAGCTTGGCGGCGAATGGGC
TGACCGCTTCCTCGTGCTTTACGGTATCGCCGCTCCCGATTCGCAGCGCATCGCCTTCTATCGCCTTCTT
GACGAGTTCTTCTGAATTATTAACGCTTACAATTTCCTGATGCGGTATTTTCTCCTTACGCATCTGTGCG
GTATTTCACACCGCATACAGGTGGCACTTTTCGGGGAAATGTGCGCGGAACCCCTATTTGTTTATTTTTC
TAAATACATTCAAATATGTATCCGCTCATGAGACAATAACCCTGATAAATGCTTCAATAATAGCACGTGA
GGAGGGCCACCATGGCCAAGTTGACCAGTGCCGTTCCGGTGCTCACCGCGCGCGACGTCGCCGGAGCGGT
CGAGTTCTGGACCGACCGGCTCGGGTTCTCCCGGGACTTCGTGGAGGACGACTTCGCCGGTGTGGTCCGG
GACGACGTGACCCTGTTCATCAGCGCGGTCCAGGACCAGGTGGTGCCGGACAACACCCTGGCCTGGGTGT
GGGTGCGCGGCCTGGACGAGCTGTACGCCGAGTGGTCGGAGGTCGTGTCCACGAACTTCCGGGACGCCTC
CGGGCCGGCCATGACCGAGATCGGCGAGCAGCCGTGGGGGCGGGAGTTCGCCCTGCGCGACCCGGCCGGC
AACTGCGTGCACTTCGTGGCCGAGGAGCAGGACTGACACGTGCTAAAACTTCATTTTTAATTTAAAAGGA
TCTAGGTGAAGATCCTTTTTGATAATCTCATGACCAAAATCCCTTAACGTGAGTTTTCGTTCCACTGAGC
GTCAGACCCCGTAGAAAAGATCAAAGGATCTTCTTGAGATCCTTTTTTTCTGCGCGTAATCTGCTGCTTG
CAAACAAAAAAACCACCGCTACCAGCGGTGGTTTGTTTGCCGGATCAAGAGCTACCAACTCTTTTTCCGA
AGGTAACTGGCTTCAGCAGAGCGCAGATACCAAATACTGTCCTTCTAGTGTAGCCGTAGTTAGGCCACCA
CTTCAAGAACTCTGTAGCACCGCCTACATACCTCGCTCTGCTAATCCTGTTACCAGTGGCTGCTGCCAGT
GGCGATAAGTCGTGTCTTACCGGGTTGGACTCAAGACGATAGTTACCGGATAAGGCGCAGCGGTCGGGCT
GAACGGGGGGTTCGTGCACACAGCCCAGCTTGGAGCGAACGACCTACACCGAACTGAGATACCTACAGCG
TGAGCTATGAGAAAGCGCCACGCTTCCCGAAGGGAGAAAGGCGGACAGGTATCCGGTAAGCGGCAGGGTC
GGAACAGGAGAGCGCACGAGGGAGCTTCCAGGGGGAAACGCCTGGTATCTTTATAGTCCTGTCGGGTTTC
GCCACCTCTGACTTGAGCGTCGATTTTTGTGATGCTCGTCAGGGGGGCGGAGCCTATGGAAAAACGCCAG
CAACGCGGCCTTTTTACGGTTCCTGGGCTTTTGCTGGCCTTTTGCTCACATGTTCTTTCCTGCGTTATCC
CCTGATTCTGTGGATAACCGTATTACCGCCTTTGAGTGAGCTGATACCGCTCGCCGCAGCCGAACGACCG
AGCGCAGCGAGTCAGTGAGCGAGGAAGCGGAAGAGCGCCCAATACGCAAACCGCCTCTCCCCGCGCGTTG
GCCGATTCATTAATGCAGCTGGCACGACAGGTTTCCCGACTGGAAAGCGGGCAGTGAGCGCAACGCAATT
AATGTGAGTTAGCTCACTCATTAGGCACCCCAGGCTTTACACTTTATGCTTCCGGCTCGTATGTTGTGTG
GAATTGTGAGCGGATAACAATTTCACACAGGAAACAGCTATGACCATGATTACGCCAAGCTATTTAGGTG
ACACTATAGAATACTCAAGCTATGCATCAAGCTTGGTACCGAGCTCGGATCCACTAGTAACGGCCGCCAG
TGTGCTGGAATTCGCCCTTTGGCCAATACTTCCGATTTCTATATGTATATAAACTTACATATGACTTCAC
AGAAATGTTTTAAGAGGACATGCACAGAACTGAGTATTTGCTCAAGCATTGTTTGTAATTTGAACTTAAA
TAAAAGAAGTCATGTGTCAGAAGTTAACCAGAGGACCCATAATTTCACTCTTTGGTATTTATTCAAGAGA
AATGAAACCTTTCTACAAAAAGACTGGCACAAAAACATGCCTATGCAGCTAACCCTAGAAACATCGCAAG
AGACTGGATACACAAATGGTGGTTATATTCATACAGTGAACTATGTCCAGCAGTGTGAAGGAACAAACCC
CCATGCAGCAACATGGATGAACCTCAGATGGGCTGAGTGAAGGGACACCAGAGTACATAGTGTATGACAC
TCTTACATGAGGTTCTAGAATAGGAAAAAAACTAATCTCTGGTGATAAAAATCAAAACGATAGTTGCTTG
GAAGGGGGCTGACCAGGAAGGGGCATGAGGGAACTTTCTGGGACAGTGGGAATGTTCTGTTGTCTTGACA
GAGGTGTGGGTTATACAGGTATACACAATTGCCAAAACTGACTGAATTCTACACTTAAGATCTATGTATT
CTCTGTGTGTAGATGATACTTTAAAGAGAAAAAAAGGTGACCACGGAAAATTACTGAAGAACATTTACCA
TTTAAAGAATGTGAAGTTTTTTCTAACATTGTTTTTTTAATGCTCATATTTAGAGAAGCTGCTCGAGAAT
GTCGCAGAAAGAAGAAAGAATATGTGAAATGCCTGGAAAACCGAGTTGCAGTCCTGGAAAATCAAAATAA
AACTCTAATAGAAGAGTTAAAAACTTTGAAGGATCTTTATTCCAATAAAAGTGTTGATTATGATATTCCA
ACTACTGCAAGCGAGAATCTTTATTTTCAGGGCGCCGCCAAATTCAAAGAAACCGCTGCTGCTAAATTCG
AACGCCAGCACATGGACAGCGGAGGTGGAGGTTCGAGCGGTCCCTCGGGTTCGTCGAGCCTGGAAGTTCT
GTTCCAGGGGCCCCTGTCGTCGAGCGGTCCCTCGGGTTCGATGGTGAGCAAAGGCGAGGAGCTGTTCACC
GGGGTGGTGCCCATCCTGGTCGAGCTGGACGGCGACGTAAACGGCCACAAGTTCAGCGTGTCCGGCGAGG
GCGAGGGCGATGCCACCTACGGCAAGCTGACCCTGAAGTTCATCTGCACCACCGGCAAGCTGCCCGTGCC
CTGGCCCACCCTCGTGACCACCCTGACCTACGGCGTGCAGTGCTTCAGCCGCTACCCCGACCACATGAAG
CAGCACGACTTCTTCAAGTCCGCCATGCCCGAAGGCTACGTCCAGGAGCGCACCATCTTCTTCAAGGACG
ACGGCAACTACAAGACCCGCGCCGAGGTGAAGTTCGAGGGCGACACCCTGGTGAACCGCATCGAGCTGAA
GGGCATCGACTTCAAGGAGGACGGCAACATCCTGGGGCACAAGCTGGAGTACAACTACAACAGCCACAAC
GTCTATATCATGGCCGACAAGCAGAAGAACGGCATCAAGGTGAACTTCAAGATCCGCCACAACATCGAGG
ACGGCAGCGTGCAGCTCGCCGACCACTACCAGCAGAACACCCCCATCGGCGACGGCCCCGTGCTGCTGCC
CGACAACCACTACCTGAGCACCCAGTCCGCCCTGAGCAAAGACCCCAACGAGAAGCGCGATCACATGGTC
CTTAAGGAGTTCGTGACCGCCGCCGGGATCACTCTCGGCATGGACGAGCTGTACAAGTAATGATCTAGAG
TCGAGTTAATTAAGAATTCCGCCCCCCCCCCTCTCCCTCCCCCCCCCTAACGTTACTGGCCGAAGCCGCT
TGGAATAAGGCCGGTGTGCGTTTGTCTATATGTTATTTTCCACCATATTGCCGTCTTTTGGCAATGTGAG
GGCCCGGAAACCTGGCCCTGTCTTCTTGACGAGCATTCCTAGGGGTCTTTCCCCTCTCGCCAAAGGAATG
CAGGGTCTGTTGAATGTCGTGAAGGAAGCAGTTCCTCTGGAAGCTTCTTGAAGACAAACAACGTCTGTAG
CGACCCTTTGCAGGCAGCGGAACCCCCCACCTGGCGACAGGTGCCTCTGCGGCCAAAAGCCACGTGTATA
AGATACACCTGCAAAGGCGGCACAACCCCAGTGCCACGTTGTGAGTTGGATAGTTGTGGAAAGAGTCAAA
TGGCTCTCCTCAAGCGTATTCAACAAGGGGCTGAAGGATGCCCAGAAGGTACCCCATTGTATGGGATCTG
ATCTGGGGCCTCGGTGCACATGCTTTACATGTGTTTAGTCGAGGTTAAAAAAACGTCTAGGCCCCCCGAA
CCACGGGGACGTGGTTTTCCTTTGAAAAACACGATGATAATATGGCCACAACCTGTTACATTGCACAAGA
TAAAAATATATCATCACGAACAGTAAAACTGTCTGCTTACATAAACAGTAATACAAGGGGTGTTATGGGA
TCGGCCATTGAACAAGATGGATTGCACGCAGGTTCTCCGGCCGCTTGGGTGGAGAGGCTATTCGGCTATG
ACTGGGCACAACAGACAATCGGCTGCTCTGATGCCGCCGTGTTCCGGCTGTCAGCGCAGGGGCGCCCGGT
TCTTTTTGTCAAGACCGACCTGTCCGGTGCCCTGAATGAACTGCAGGACGAGGCAGCGCGGCTATCGTGG
CTGGCCACGACGGGCGTTCCTTGCGCAGCTGTGCTCGACGTTGTCACTGAAGCGGGAAGGGACTGGCTGC
TATTGGGCGAAGTGCCGGGGCAGGATCTCCTGTCATCTCACCTTGCTCCTGCCGAGAAAGTATCCATCAT
GGCTGATGCAATGCGGCGGCTGCATACGCTTGATCCGGCTACCTGCCCATTCGACCACCAAGCGAAACAT
CGCATCGAGCGAGCACGTACTCGGATGGAAGCCGGTCTTGTCGATCAGGATGATCTGGACGAAGAGCATC
AGGGGCTCGCGCCAGCCGAACTGTTCGCCAGGCTCAAGGCGCGCATGCCCGACGGCGAGGATCTCGTCGT
GACCCATGGCGATGCCTGCTTGCCGAATATCATGGTGGAAAATGGCCGCTTTTCTGGATTCATCGACTGT
GGCCGGCTGGGTGTGGCGGACCGCTATCAGGACATAGCGTTGGCTACCCGTGATATTGCTGAAGAGCTTG
GCGGCGAATGGGCTGACCGCTTCCTCGTGCTTTACGGTATCGCCGCTCCCGATTCGCAGCGCATCGCCTT
CTATCGCCTTCTTGACGAGTTCTTCTGATTCCTAAGAAAGAAAATATTTTTGTGGACATGCATAAAAATT
AAATGGATTTCCTAGTGGAGTTTTATAAATTAAAAGGTCAAAACTGAAGCTTTTTATTTAGGCTTTTCCA
AATCAAGGATAAATATCTTACGCACGATATCTAGTGACAGAGGAGAAAGTGGAAAATGACCTCAAGGAAG
CTACGGGCACAACTGGAAGCTTTGTAGAAATTAAACATATTCAAGGAGCAAGAAATGAACTTTCAGCAGT
CTAAATTTTCTAAATAACCAATAGTTGCCAATCTAAAATGGCAGAGAAGATGAAATTTGATAAACTGAAT
TTTTTTTAAAAATCCATTTACCCTACAGGTTTGCATTTGTTTGCTGAAATTTACCTTTTTTTAGTTATAT
ATATGTGTGTGTGTGTGTGTAATTTCTGCCAATAAATTCTAAATTACAAAGGTAAGAGAAAACCTAGTAC
ATTACTAAATATATAAAGTATATGTTCTGATTATGTATACTTGTTCTAGTGTCAAGTCTTTTTAAGTGGG
TTTTTAAAAGTTTGTTATTGGACTTGAATGGATTTTTGAGACTAGGTTAATTATTTTTGAGGTCTTATCC
TAAAAGGCATCTAAGGTACATGAATGGAGTATGGTGATTTTATAACATTTTTTATCAGAATGGAAAAAGA
ACTGTTTAAAAGTTTGATACTTTTAAATAGTTGGTTTTTTTGCTTACTCTGGTAATGATTTTCTACAAAT
ACATAATAAATTGTTTTTTTGAGTCTATATTCTGTATGCAGTTGAATATCCATTACTTATTCTGCTGTGC
TTTAATAGAATGGAATGTTTACAGGCCCTTAAAATATTATTTTTAAAAAACCTTCTGAAGATACATACCA
AAGTTTTTCCAAGAAGATTTTATAATCAATTTAATAATGTAAGGTTTATCAGATTCTATAATAGTATAGT
TATTAAGGCAATTTTATGTTAGAGACTATTTTGTAATGTAGTGAGTGGTACCTTTATAAGAAAAGTGACT
GCCAATATATTTTTATAGCTGATCTTTATAAATTCTAATGTTGAGTTTTTAATGATTATTTTAAATGTTT
ATATAGTTTAGTAAAATTTGCATCTCAAAGTATCATTTTTATATTATGGGACGTTTTCAGATTGG
