LOCUS       Exported 7975 bp ds-DNA circular SYN 13-MAY-2021
DEFINITION  CRISPR donor plasmid to tag human transcription factor ATF1 with
            GFP.
ACCESSION   .
VERSION     .
KEYWORDS    pATF1-donor
SOURCE      synthetic DNA construct
  ORGANISM  synthetic DNA construct
REFERENCE   1 (bases 1 to 7975)
  TITLE     White lab ENCODE plasmids to tag human transcription factors with
            GFP
REFERENCE   2 (bases 1 to 7975)
  AUTHORS   .
  TITLE     Direct Submission
  JOURNAL   Exported May 13, 2021 from SnapGene Server 1.1.58
            http://www.snapgene.com
FEATURES             Location/Qualifiers
     source          1..7975
                     /organism="synthetic DNA construct"
                     /mol_type="other DNA"
     primer_bind     complement(70..89)
                     /label=T7
                     /note="T7 promoter, forward primer"
     promoter        complement(71..89)
                     /label=T7 promoter
                     /note="promoter for bacteriophage T7 RNA polymerase"
     primer_bind     complement(96..113)
                     /label=M13 Forward
                     /note="In lacZ gene. Also called M13-F20 or M13 (-21)
                     Forward"
     primer_bind     complement(96..112)
                     /label=M13 fwd
                     /note="common sequencing primer, one of multiple similar
                     variants"
     primer_bind     complement(105..127)
                     /label=M13/pUC Forward
                     /note="In lacZ gene"
     CDS             250..552
                     /codon_start=1
                     /gene="ccdB"
                     /product="CcdB, a bacterial toxin that poisons DNA gyrase"
                     /label=ccdB
                     /note="Plasmids containing the ccdB gene cannot be
                     propagated in standard E. coli strains."
                     /translation="QFKVYTYKRESRYRLFVDVQSDIIDTPGRRMVIPLASARLLSDKV
                     SRELYPVVHIGDESWRMMTTDMASVPVSVIGEEVADLSHRENDIKNAINLMFWGI"
     primer_bind     431..450
                     /label=ccdB-fwd
                     /note="ccdB gene, forward primer"
     CDS             901..1695
                     /codon_start=1
                     /gene="aph(3')-II (or nptII)"
                     /product="aminoglycoside phosphotransferase from Tn5"
                     /label=NeoR/KanR
                     /note="confers resistance to neomycin, kanamycin, and G418
                     (Geneticin(R))"
                     /translation="MIEQDGLHAGSPAAWVERLFGYDWAQQTIGCSDAAVFRLSAQGRP
                     VLFVKTDLSGALNELQDEAARLSWLATTGVPCAAVLDVVTEAGRDWLLLGEVPGQDLLS
                     SHLAPAEKVSIMADAMRRLHTLDPATCPFDHQAKHRIERARTRMEAGLVDQDDLDEEHQ
                     GLAPAELFARLKASMPDGEDLVVTHGDACLPNIMVENGRFSGFIDCGRLGVADRYQDIA
                     LATRDIAEELGGEWADRFLVLYGIAAPDSQRIAFYRLLDEFF"
     regulatory      1895..1904
                     /regulatory_class="other"
                     /note="vertebrate consensus sequence for strong initiation
                     of translation (Kozak, 1987)"
     CDS             1901..2275
                     /codon_start=1
                     /gene="Sh ble from Streptoalloteichus hindustanus"
                     /product="antibiotic-binding protein"
                     /label=BleoR
                     /note="confers resistance to bleomycin, phleomycin, and
                     Zeocin(TM)"
                     /translation="MAKLTSAVPVLTARDVAGAVEFWTDRLGFSRDFVEDDFAGVVRDD
                     VTLFISAVQDQVVPDNTLAWVWVRGLDELYAEWSEVVSTNFRDASGPAMTEIGEQPWGR
                     EFALRDPAGNCVHFVAEEQD"
     rep_origin      2413..3001
                     /direction=RIGHT
                     /label=ori
                     /note="high-copy-number ColE1/pMB1/pBR322/pUC origin of
                     replication"
     primer_bind     2902..2921
                     /label=pBR322ori-F
                     /note="pBR322 origin, forward primer"
     primer_bind     3155..3172
                     /label=L4440
                     /note="L4440 vector, forward primer"
     protein_bind    3289..3310
                     /label=CAP binding site
                     /bound_moiety="E. coli catabolite activator protein"
                     /note="CAP binding activates transcription in the presence
                     of cAMP."
     promoter        3325..3355
                     /label=lac promoter
                     /note="promoter for the E. coli lac operon"
     protein_bind    3363..3379
                     /label=lac operator
                     /bound_moiety="lac repressor encoded by lacI"
                     /note="The lac repressor binds to the lac operator to
                     inhibit transcription in E. coli. This inhibition can be
                     relieved by adding lactose or
                     isopropyl-beta-D-thiogalactopyranoside (IPTG)."
     primer_bind     3368..3390
                     /label=M13/pUC Reverse
                     /note="In lacZ gene"
     primer_bind     3387..3403
                     /label=M13 rev
                     /note="common sequencing primer, one of multiple similar
                     variants"
     primer_bind     3387..3403
                     /label=M13 Reverse
                     /note="In lacZ gene. Also called M13-rev"
     promoter        3421..3439
                     /label=SP6 promoter
                     /note="promoter for bacteriophage SP6 RNA polymerase"
     primer_bind     3421..3438
                     /label=SP6
                     /note="SP6 promoter, forward primer"
     CDS             4422..4442
                     /codon_start=1
                     /product="tobacco etch virus (TEV) protease recognition and
                     cleavage site"
                     /label=TEV site
                     /translation="ENLYFQG"
     CDS             4455..4499
                     /codon_start=1
                     /product="affinity and epitope tag derived from pancreatic
                     ribonuclease A"
                     /label=S-Tag
                     /translation="KETAAAKFERQHMDS"
     CDS             4539..4562
                     /codon_start=1
                     /product="recognition and cleavage site for human
                     rhinovirus 3C and PreScission proteases"
                     /label=HRV 3C site
                     /translation="LEVLFQGP"
     CDS             4590..5309
                     /codon_start=1
                     /product="the original enhanced GFP (Yang et al., 1996)"
                     /label=EGFP
                     /note="mammalian codon-optimized"
                     /translation="MVSKGEELFTGVVPILVELDGDVNGHKFSVSGEGEGDATYGKLTL
                     KFICTTGKLPVPWPTLVTTLTYGVQCFSRYPDHMKQHDFFKSAMPEGYVQERTIFFKDD
                     GNYKTRAEVKFEGDTLVNRIELKGIDFKEDGNILGHKLEYNYNSHNVYIMADKQKNGIK
                     VNFKIRHNIEDGSVQLADHYQQNTPIGDGPVLLPDNHYLSTQSALSKDPNEKRDHMVLK
                     EFVTAAGITLGMDELYK"
     primer_bind     complement(4635..4656)
                     /label=EGFP-N
                     /note="EGFP, reverse primer"
     primer_bind     complement(4896..4915)
                     /label=EXFP-R
                     /note="For distinguishing EGFP variants, reverse primer"
     misc_feature    5347..5932
                     /label=IRES2
                     /note="internal ribosome entry site (IRES) of the
                     encephalomyocarditis virus (EMCV)"
     primer_bind     complement(5513..5530)
                     /label=IRES reverse
                     /note="IRES internal ribosome entry site, reverse primer.
                     Also called pCDH-rev"
     primer_bind     5740..5759
                     /label=IRES-F
                     /note="IRES internal ribosome entry site, forward primer"
     CDS             6014..6817
                     /codon_start=1
                     /gene="aph(3')-II (or nptII)"
                     /product="aminoglycoside phosphotransferase from Tn5"
                     /label=NeoR/KanR
                     /note="confers resistance to neomycin, kanamycin, and G418
                     (Geneticin(R))"
                     /translation="MGSAIEQDGLHAGSPAAWVERLFGYDWAQQTIGCSDAAVFRLSAQ
                     GRPVLFVKTDLSGALNELQDEAARLSWLATTGVPCAAVLDVVTEAGRDWLLLGEVPGQD
                     LLSSHLAPAEKVSIMADAMRRLHTLDPATCPFDHQAKHRIERARTRMEAGLVDQDDLDE
                     EHQGLAPAELFARLKARMPDGEDLVVTHGDACLPNIMVENGRFSGFIDCGRLGVADRYQ
                     DIALATRDIAEELGGEWADRFLVLYGIAAPDSQRIAFYRLLDEFF"
ORIGIN
        1 aagggcgaat tctgcagata tccatcacac tggcggccgc tcgagcatgc atctagaggg
       61 cccaattcgc cctatagtga gtcgtattac aattcactgg ccgtcgtttt acaacgtcgt
      121 gactgggaaa accctggcgt tacccaactt aatcgccttg cagcacatcc ccctttcgcc
      181 agctggcgta atagcgaaga ggcccgcacc gatcgccctt cccaacagtt gcgcagccta
      241 tacgtacggc agtttaaggt ttacacctat aaaagagaga gccgttatcg tctgtttgtg
      301 gatgtacaga gtgatattat tgacacgccg gggcgacgga tggtgatccc cctggccagt
      361 gcacgtctgc tgtcagataa agtctcccgt gaactttacc cggtggtgca tatcggggat
      421 gaaagctggc gcatgatgac caccgatatg gccagtgtgc cggtctccgt tatcggggaa
      481 gaagtggctg atctcagcca ccgcgaaaat gacatcaaaa acgccattaa cctgatgttc
      541 tggggaatat aaatgtcagg catgagatta tcaaaaagga tcttcaccta gatccttttc
      601 acgtagaaag ccagtccgca gaaacggtgc tgaccccgga tgaatgtcag ctactgggct
      661 atctggacaa gggaaaacgc aagcgcaaag agaaagcagg tagcttgcag tgggcttaca
      721 tggcgatagc tagactgggc ggttttatgg acagcaagcg aaccggaatt gccagctggg
      781 gcgccctctg gtaaggttgg gaagccctgc aaagtaaact ggatggcttt cttgccgcca
      841 aggatctgat ggcgcagggg atcaagctct gatcaagaga caggatgagg atcgtttcgc
      901 atgattgaac aagatggatt gcacgcaggt tctccggccg cttgggtgga gaggctattc
      961 ggctatgact gggcacaaca gacaatcggc tgctctgatg ccgccgtgtt ccggctgtca
     1021 gcgcaggggc gcccggttct ttttgtcaag accgacctgt ccggtgccct gaatgaactg
     1081 caagacgagg cagcgcggct atcgtggctg gccacgacgg gcgttccttg cgcagctgtg
     1141 ctcgacgttg tcactgaagc gggaagggac tggctgctat tgggcgaagt gccggggcag
     1201 gatctcctgt catctcacct tgctcctgcc gagaaagtat ccatcatggc tgatgcaatg
     1261 cggcggctgc atacgcttga tccggctacc tgcccattcg accaccaagc gaaacatcgc
     1321 atcgagcgag cacgtactcg gatggaagcc ggtcttgtcg atcaggatga tctggacgaa
     1381 gagcatcagg ggctcgcgcc agccgaactg ttcgccaggc tcaaggcgag catgcccgac
     1441 ggcgaggatc tcgtcgtgac ccatggcgat gcctgcttgc cgaatatcat ggtggaaaat
     1501 ggccgctttt ctggattcat cgactgtggc cggctgggtg tggcggaccg ctatcaggac
     1561 atagcgttgg ctacccgtga tattgctgaa gagcttggcg gcgaatgggc tgaccgcttc
     1621 ctcgtgcttt acggtatcgc cgctcccgat tcgcagcgca tcgccttcta tcgccttctt
     1681 gacgagttct tctgaattat taacgcttac aatttcctga tgcggtattt tctccttacg
     1741 catctgtgcg gtatttcaca ccgcatcagg tggcactttt cggggaaatg tgcgcggaac
     1801 ccctatttgt ttatttttct aaatacattc aaatatgtat ccgctcatga gacaataacc
     1861 ctgataaatg cttcaataat agcacgtgag gagggccacc atggccaagt tgaccagtgc
     1921 cgttccggtg ctcaccgcgc gcgacgtcgc cggagcggtc gagttctgga ccgaccggct
     1981 cgggttctcc cgggacttcg tggaggacga cttcgccggt gtggtccggg acgacgtgac
     2041 cctgttcatc agcgcggtcc aggaccaggt ggtgccggac aacaccctgg cctgggtgtg
     2101 ggtgcgcggc ctggacgagc tgtacgccga gtggtcggag gtcgtgtcca cgaacttccg
     2161 ggacgcctcc gggccggcca tgaccgagat cggcgagcag ccgtgggggc gggagttcgc
     2221 cctgcgcgac ccggccggca actgcgtgca cttcgtggcc gaggagcagg actgacacgt
     2281 gctaaaactt catttttaat ttaaaaggat ctaggtgaag atcctttttg ataatctcat
     2341 gaccaaaatc ccttaacgtg agttttcgtt ccactgagcg tcagaccccg tagaaaagat
     2401 caaaggatct tcttgagatc ctttttttct gcgcgtaatc tgctgcttgc aaacaaaaaa
     2461 accaccgcta ccagcggtgg tttgtttgcc ggatcaagag ctaccaactc tttttccgaa
     2521 ggtaactggc ttcagcagag cgcagatacc aaatactgtt cttctagtgt agccgtagtt
     2581 aggccaccac ttcaagaact ctgtagcacc gcctacatac ctcgctctgc taatcctgtt
     2641 accagtggct gctgccagtg gcgataagtc gtgtcttacc gggttggact caagacgata
     2701 gttaccggat aaggcgcagc ggtcgggctg aacggggggt tcgtgcacac agcccagctt
     2761 ggagcgaacg acctacaccg aactgagata cctacagcgt gagctatgag aaagcgccac
     2821 gcttcccgaa gggagaaagg cggacaggta tccggtaagc ggcagggtcg gaacaggaga
     2881 gcgcacgagg gagcttccag ggggaaacgc ctggtatctt tatagtcctg tcgggtttcg
     2941 ccacctctga cttgagcgtc gatttttgtg atgctcgtca ggggggcgga gcctatggaa
     3001 aaacgccagc aacgcggcct ttttacggtt cctggccttt tgctggcctt ttgctcacat
     3061 gttctttcct gcgttatccc ctgattctgt ggataaccgt attaccgcct ttgagtgagc
     3121 tgataccgct cgccgcagcc gaacgaccga gcgcagcgag tcagtgagcg aggaagcgga
     3181 agagcgccca atacgcaaac cgcctctccc cgcgcgttgg ccgattcatt aatgcagctg
     3241 gcacgacagg tttcccgact ggaaagcggg cagtgagcgc aacgcaatta atgtgagtta
     3301 gctcactcat taggcacccc aggctttaca ctttatgctt ccggctcgta tgttgtgtgg
     3361 aattgtgagc ggataacaat ttcacacagg aaacagctat gaccatgatt acgccaagct
     3421 atttaggtga cactatagaa tactcaagct atgcatcaag cttggtaccg agctcggatc
     3481 cactagtaac ggccgccagt gtgctggaat tcgccctttg gccaatactt ccgatttcta
     3541 tatgtatata aacttacata tgacttcaca gaaatgtttt aagaggacat gcacagaact
     3601 gagtatttgc tcaagcattg tttgtaattt gaacttaaat aaaagaagtc atgtgtcaga
     3661 agttaaccag aggacccata atttcactct ttggtattta ttcaagagaa atgaaacctt
     3721 tctacaaaaa gactggcaca aaaacatgcc tatgcagcta accctagaaa catcgcaaga
     3781 gactggatac acaaatggtg gttatattca tacagtgaac tatgtccagc agtgtgaagg
     3841 aacaaacccc catgcagcaa catggatgaa cctcagatgg gctgagtgaa gggacaccag
     3901 agtacatagt gtatgacact cttacatgag gttctagaat aggaaaaaaa ctaatctctg
     3961 gtgataaaaa tcaaaacgat agttgcttgg aagggggctg accaggaagg ggcatgaggg
     4021 aactttctgg gacagtggga atgttctgtt gtcttgacag aggtgtgggt tatacaggta
     4081 tacacaattg ccaaaactga ctgaattcta cacttaagat ctatgtattc tctgtgtgta
     4141 gatgatactt taaagagaaa aaaaggtgac cacggaaaat tactgaagaa catttaccat
     4201 ttaaagaatg tgaagttttt tctaacattg tttttttaat gctcatattt agagaagctg
     4261 ctcgagaatg tcgcagaaag aagaaagaat atgtgaaatg cctggaaaac cgagttgcag
     4321 tcctggaaaa tcaaaataaa actctaatag aagagttaaa aactttgaag gatctttatt
     4381 ccaataaaag tgttgattat gatattccaa ctactgcaag cgagaatctt tattttcagg
     4441 gcgccgccaa attcaaagaa accgctgctg ctaaattcga acgccagcac atggacagcg
     4501 gaggtggagg ttcgagcggt ccctcgggtt cgtcgagcct ggaagttctg ttccaggggc
     4561 ccctgtcgtc gagcggtccc tcgggttcga tggtgagcaa aggcgaggag ctgttcaccg
     4621 gggtggtgcc catcctggtc gagctggacg gcgacgtaaa cggccacaag ttcagcgtgt
     4681 ccggcgaggg cgagggcgat gccacctacg gcaagctgac cctgaagttc atctgcacca
     4741 ccggcaagct gcccgtgccc tggcccaccc tcgtgaccac cctgacctac ggcgtgcagt
     4801 gcttcagccg ctaccccgac cacatgaagc agcacgactt cttcaagtcc gccatgcccg
     4861 aaggctacgt ccaggagcgc accatcttct tcaaggacga cggcaactac aagacccgcg
     4921 ccgaggtgaa gttcgagggc gacaccctgg tgaaccgcat cgagctgaag ggcatcgact
     4981 tcaaggagga cggcaacatc ctggggcaca agctggagta caactacaac agccacaacg
     5041 tctatatcat ggccgacaag cagaagaacg gcatcaaggt gaacttcaag atccgccaca
     5101 acatcgagga cggcagcgtg cagctcgccg accactacca gcagaacacc cccatcggcg
     5161 acggccccgt gctgctgccc gacaaccact acctgagcac ccagtccgcc ctgagcaaag
     5221 accccaacga gaagcgcgat cacatggtcc ttaaggagtt cgtgaccgcc gccgggatca
     5281 ctctcggcat ggacgagctg tacaagtaat gatctagagt cgagttaatt aagaattccg
     5341 cccccccccc tctccctccc cccccctaac gttactggcc gaagccgctt ggaataaggc
     5401 cggtgtgcgt ttgtctatat gttattttcc accatattgc cgtcttttgg caatgtgagg
     5461 gcccggaaac ctggccctgt cttcttgacg agcattccta ggggtctttc ccctctcgcc
     5521 aaaggaatgc agggtctgtt gaatgtcgtg aaggaagcag ttcctctgga agcttcttga
     5581 agacaaacaa cgtctgtagc gaccctttgc aggcagcgga accccccacc tggcgacagg
     5641 tgcctctgcg gccaaaagcc acgtgtataa gatacacctg caaaggcggc acaaccccag
     5701 tgccacgttg tgagttggat agttgtggaa agagtcaaat ggctctcctc aagcgtattc
     5761 aacaaggggc tgaaggatgc ccagaaggta ccccattgta tgggatctga tctggggcct
     5821 cggtgcacat gctttacatg tgtttagtcg aggttaaaaa aacgtctagg ccccccgaac
     5881 cacggggacg tggttttcct ttgaaaaaca cgatgataat atggccacaa cctgttacat
     5941 tgcacaagat aaaaatatat catcacgaac agtaaaactg tctgcttaca taaacagtaa
     6001 tacaaggggt gttatgggat cggccattga acaagatgga ttgcacgcag gttctccggc
     6061 cgcttgggtg gagaggctat tcggctatga ctgggcacaa cagacaatcg gctgctctga
     6121 tgccgccgtg ttccggctgt cagcgcaggg gcgcccggtt ctttttgtca agaccgacct
     6181 gtccggtgcc ctgaatgaac tgcaggacga ggcagcgcgg ctatcgtggc tggccacgac
     6241 gggcgttcct tgcgcagctg tgctcgacgt tgtcactgaa gcgggaaggg actggctgct
     6301 attgggcgaa gtgccggggc aggatctcct gtcatctcac cttgctcctg ccgagaaagt
     6361 atccatcatg gctgatgcaa tgcggcggct gcatacgctt gatccggcta cctgcccatt
     6421 cgaccaccaa gcgaaacatc gcatcgagcg agcacgtact cggatggaag ccggtcttgt
     6481 cgatcaggat gatctggacg aagagcatca ggggctcgcg ccagccgaac tgttcgccag
     6541 gctcaaggcg cgcatgcccg acggcgagga tctcgtcgtg acccatggcg atgcctgctt
     6601 gccgaatatc atggtggaaa atggccgctt ttctggattc atcgactgtg gccggctggg
     6661 tgtggcggac cgctatcagg acatagcgtt ggctacccgt gatattgctg aagagcttgg
     6721 cggcgaatgg gctgaccgct tcctcgtgct ttacggtatc gccgctcccg attcgcagcg
     6781 catcgccttc tatcgccttc ttgacgagtt cttctgaatt cctaagaaag aaaatatttt
     6841 tgtggacatg cataaaaatt aaatggattt cctagtggag ttttataaat taaaaggtca
     6901 aaactgaagc tttttattta ggcttttcca aatcaaggat aaatatctta cgcacgatat
     6961 ctagtgacag aggagaaagt ggaaaatgac ctcaaggaag ctacgggcac aactggaagc
     7021 tttgtagaaa ttaaacatat tcaaggagca agaaatgaac tttcagcagt ctaaattttc
     7081 taaataacca atagttgcca atctaaaatg gcagagaaga tgaaatttga taaactgaat
     7141 tttttttaaa aatccattta ccctacaggt ttgcatttgt ttgctgaaat ttaccttttt
     7201 ttagttatat atatgtgtgt gtgtgtgtgt aatttctgcc aataaattct aaattacaaa
     7261 ggtaagagaa aacctagtac attactaaat atataaagta tatgttctga ttatgtatac
     7321 ttgttctagt gtcaagtctt tttaagtggg tttttaaaag tttgttattg gacttgaatg
     7381 gatttttgag actaggttaa ttatttttga ggtcttatcc taaaaggcat ctaaggtaca
     7441 tgaatggagt atggtgattt tataacattt tttatcagaa tggaaaaaga actgtttaaa
     7501 agtttgatac ttttaaatag ttggtttttt tgcttactct ggtaatgatt ttctacaaat
     7561 acataataaa ttgttttttt gagtctatat tctgtatgca gttgaatatc cattacttat
     7621 tctgctgtgc tttaatagaa tggaatgttt acaggccctt aaaatattat ttttaaaaaa
     7681 ccttctgaag atacatacca aagtttttcc aagaagattt tataatcaat ttaataatgt
     7741 aaggtttatc agattctata atagtatagt tattaaggca attttatgtt agagactatt
     7801 ttgtaatgta gtgagtggta cctttataag aaaagtgact gccaatatat ttttatagct
     7861 gatctttata aattctaatg ttgagttttt aatgattatt ttaaatgttt atatagttta
     7921 gtaaaatttg catctcaaag tatcattttt atattatggg acgttttcag attgg
//
